Addgene plasmid #211590: Anti-TrpC6 [N490/24R]
Purpose: Mammalian Expression Plasmid of anti-TrpC6 (Human) IgG2a R-mAb. Derived from hybridoma N490/24.
Depositing lab: James Trimmer. Depositing organization: University of California, Davis. Publication: High-volume hybridoma sequencing on the NeuroMabSeq platform enables efficient generation of recombinant monoclonal antibodies and scFvs for neuroscience research. Mitchell KG, Gong B, Hunter SS, Burkart-Waco D, Gavira-O'Neill CE, Templeton KM, Goethel ME, Bzymek M, MacNiven LM, Murray KD, Settles ML, Froenicke L, Trimmer JS. Sci Rep. 2023 Sep 27;13(1):16200. doi: 10.1038/s41598-023-43233-4. PubMed 37758930.
Backbone
  Vector backbone: P1316-IgG2a
  Backbone manufacturer: Gavin Wright, Sanger; Yves Durocher, NRCC
  Backbone size w/o insert (bp): 5925
  Vector type: Mammalian Expression
Growth in bacteria
  Bacterial resistance: Ampicillin, 100 μg/mL
  Growth temperature: 37°C
  Growth strain: DH5alpha
  Copy number: High Copy
Gene/Insert
  Gene/Insert name: anti-TrpC6 (Homo sapiens) recombinant mouse monoclonal antibody.
  Species: M. musculus (mouse)
  Entrez Gene: TRPC6 (a.k.a. FSGS2, TRP6)
  Promoter: Dual CMV
  Cloning method: Gibson Cloning
Terms and licenses: Academic/Nonprofit Terms; Industry Terms: Not Available to Industry
Depositor comments: This is a recombinant monoclonal antibody RRID: AB_3073581Isotype: IgG2a. A portion of this plasmid was derived from a plasmid, pTT3, which was obtained from Yves Durocher, National Research Council of Canada- Biotechnology Research Institute.
How to cite: Anti-TrpC6 [N490/24R] was a gift from James Trimmer (Addgene plasmid # 211590 ; http://n2t.net/addgene:211590 ; RRID:Addgene_211590)
