[The description below was written by a language model from this plasmid's Addgene catalogue record and pLannotate feature annotations shown in this document.]
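Description:
Anti-TrpC6 [N490/24R] is a mammalian expression plasmid that encodes a recombinant mouse monoclonal antibody (R-mAb) of the IgG2a isotype directed against human TRPC6. The variable regions derive from hybridoma N490/24 and were placed by Gibson cloning into the P1316-IgG2a backbone, part of which comes from the pTT3 vector. In bacteria the 9.4 kb plasmid is maintained through a high-copy ColE1/pUC-type origin and selected with ampicillin via the AmpR β-lactamase gene. Small remnants of lac regulatory elements and other bacterial sequences are also annotated but appear to be backbone leftovers.

The payload consists of two tandem transcription units in the same orientation, matching the "dual CMV" promoter description. Each begins with a CMV enhancer and immediate-early promoter, followed by adenovirus-derived leader and splice sequences and a chimeric intron fragment, elements that generally improve transcript processing and expression. An immunoglobulin signal sequence then directs secretion. The first unit encodes the light chain, with a mouse kappa variable region joined to the kappa constant region. The second encodes the heavy chain, with a mouse heavy variable region followed by constant sequence including the IgG2a hinge, CH2 and CH3 domains. A rabbit β-globin polyadenylation signal is annotated after the heavy chain; no separate terminator for the light chain cassette was detected by the annotation. The adenoviral terminal protein hits on the reverse strand most likely reflect the adenoviral leader region rather than an expressed gene.

An Epstein-Barr virus oriP fragment is present, which can support episomal retention in cells expressing EBNA1. Co-expressing both chains from one plasmid lets transfected mammalian cells secrete intact antibody, giving a sequence-defined, renewable alternative to the hybridoma for neuroscience research.
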