Features (pLannotate 1.2.2; 27 found; start..end, strand, type, name):
     46..62      +  promoter       tet promoter (fragment): E. coli promoter for tetracycline efflux protein gene
     72..97      -  CDS            bla(M) (fragment): β-lactamase lacking the signal sequence; bla(M); allows cytosolic expression of β-lactamase
    271..650     +  enhancer       CMV enhancer: human cytomegalovirus immediate early enhancer
    652..851     +  promoter       CMV promoter: human cytomegalovirus (CMV) immediate early promoter
    919..957     +  misc_feature   Ad SA (fragment): adenovirus major late transcript splice acceptor (Friedrich and Soriano, 1991)
    990..1199    -  CDS            PTP (fragment): TERM_ADE02 - Experimental evidence at protein level: Swiss-Prot protein existence level 1. Protein covalently bound to the viral DNA that acts as a primer for viral genomic replication by DNA strand displacement. Assembles on the viral origin of replication in an initiation complex with viral polymerase, DBP, host NFIA and host POU2F1/OCT1. During initiation, the polymerase covalently couples the first dCTP with Ser- 580 of pTP. The terminal protein stimulates the template activity over 20 fold compared to protein-free templates. Neo-synthesized viral genomes are linked to two preterminal prot
   1230..1319    +  intron         chimeric intron (fragment): chimera between introns from adenovirus and immunoglobulin heavy chain genes
   1338..1384    +  CDS            IgH signal sequence (fragment): signal sequence from the mouse immunoglobulin heavy chain variable region
   1464..1802    +  CDS            KV2A7_MOUSE: Experimental evidence at protein level: Swiss-Prot protein existence level 1. From Mus musculus (Mouse).
   1825..2121    +  CDS            Igkc (fragment): IGKC_MOUSE - Experimental evidence at protein level: Swiss-Prot protein existence level 1. From Mus musculus (Mouse).
   2334..2697    +  enhancer       CMV enhancer: human cytomegalovirus immediate early enhancer
   2699..2898    +  promoter       CMV promoter: human cytomegalovirus (CMV) immediate early promoter
   2966..3004    +  misc_feature   Ad SA (fragment): adenovirus major late transcript splice acceptor (Friedrich and Soriano, 1991)
   3037..3246    -  CDS            PTP (fragment): TERM_ADE02 - Experimental evidence at protein level: Swiss-Prot protein existence level 1. Protein covalently bound to the viral DNA that acts as a primer for viral genomic replication by DNA strand displacement. Assembles on the viral origin of replication in an initiation complex with viral polymerase, DBP, host NFIA and host POU2F1/OCT1. During initiation, the polymerase covalently couples the first dCTP with Ser- 580 of pTP. The terminal protein stimulates the template activity over 20 fold compared to protein-free templates. Neo-synthesized viral genomes are linked to two preterminal prot
   3277..3366    +  intron         chimeric intron (fragment): chimera between introns from adenovirus and immunoglobulin heavy chain genes
   3385..3431    +  CDS            IgH signal sequence (fragment): signal sequence from the mouse immunoglobulin heavy chain variable region
   3501..4217    +  CDS            HVM63_MOUSE: Experimental evidence at protein level: Swiss-Prot protein existence level 1. Anti-influenza H3N2 neuraminidase antibody. From Mus musculus (Mouse).
   4164..4859    +  CDS            Fc tag: CH2 and CH3 domains of the mouse IgG2a heavy chain plus the hinge region
   4910..4965    +  polyA_signal   β-globin poly(A) signal: rabbit β-globin polyadenylation signal (Gil and Proudfoot, 1987)
   5479..7160    -  rep_origin     oriP (fragment): Epstein-Barr virus oriP replication origin (Yates et al., 2000)
   7287..7391    +  promoter       AmpR promoter: bla
   7392..8252    +  CDS            AmpR: β-lactamase; bla; confers resistance to ampicillin, carbenicillin, and related antibiotics
   8423..9011    +  rep_origin     ori: high-copy-number ColE1/pMB1/pBR322/pUC origin of replication
   9194..9286    +  CDS            lacI (fragment): lac repressor; lacI; The lac repressor binds to the lac operator to inhibit transcription in E. coli. This inhibition can be relieved by adding lactose or isopropyl-β-D-thiogalactopyranoside (IPTG).
   9299..9320    +  protein_bind   CAP binding site: CAP binding activates transcription in the presence of cAMP. E. coli catabolite activator protein
   9335..9365    +  promoter       lac promoter: promoter for the E. coli lac operon
   9373..9389    +  protein_bind   lac operator: The lac repressor binds to the lac operator to inhibit transcription in E. coli. This inhibition can be relieved by adding lactose or isopropyl-β-D-thiogalactopyranoside (IPTG). lac repressor encoded by lacI
>Addgene plasmid #211590 | Anti-TrpC6 [N490/24R] | addgene full sequence | sequence record 418263 | Addgene NGS Result
CATGATTACGCCAAGCTCTAGCTAGAGGTCGACCAATTCTCATGTTTGACAGCTTATCATCGCAGATCCG
GGCAACGTTGTTGCCATTGCTGCAGGCGCAGAACTGGTAGGTATGGAAGATCTATACATTGAATCAATAT
TGGCAATTAGCCATATTAGTCATTGGTTATATAGCATAAATCAATATTGGCTATTGGCCATTGCATACGT
TGTATCTATATCATAATATGTACATTTATATTGGCTCATGTCCAATATGACCGCCATGTTGACATTGATT
ATTGACTAGTTATTAATAGTAATCAATTACGGGGTCATTAGTTCATAGCCCATATATGGAGTTCCGCGTT
ACATAACTTACGGTAAATGGCCCGCCTGGCTGACCGCCCAACGACCCCCGCCCATTGACGTCAATAATGA
CGTATGTTCCCATAGTAACGCCAATAGGGACTTTCCATTGACGTCAATGGGTGGAGTATTTACGGTAAAC
TGCCCACTTGGCAGTACATCAAGTGTATCATATGCCAAGTCCGCCCCCTATTGACGTCAATGACGGTAAA
TGGCCCGCCTGGCATTATGCCCAGTACATGACCTTACGGGACTTTCCTACTTGGCAGTACATCTACGTAT
TAGTCATCGCTATTACCATGGTGATGCGGTTTTGGCAGTACACCAATGGGCGTGGATAGCGGTTTGACTC
ACGGGGATTTCCAAGTCTCCACCCCATTGACGTCAATGGGAGTTTGTTTTGGCACCAAAATCAACGGGAC
TTTCCAAAATGTCGTAATAACCCCGCCCCGTTGACGCAAATGGGCGGTAGGCGTGTACGGTGGGAGGTCT
ATATAAGCAGAGCTCGTTTAGTGAACCGTCAGATCCTCACTCTCTTCCGCATCGCTGTCTGCGAGGGCCA
GCTGTTGGGCTCGCGGTTGAGGACAAACTCTTCGCGGTCTTTCCAGTACTCTTGGATCGGAAACCCGTCG
GCCTCCGAACGGTACTCCGCCACCGAGGGACCTGAGCGAGTCCGCATCGACCGGATCGGAAAACCTCTCG
AGAAAGGCGTCTAACCAGTCACAGTCGCAAGGTAGGCTGAGCACCGTGGCGGGCGGCAGCGGGTGGCGGT
CGGGGTTGTTTCTGGCGGAGGTGCTGCTGATGATGTAATTAAAGTAGGCGGTCTTGAGACGGCGGATGGT
CGAGGTGAGGTGTGGCAGGCTTGAGATCCAGCTGTTGGGGTGAGTACTCCCTCTCAAAAGCGGGCATTAC
TTCTGCGCTAAGATTGTCAGTTTCCAAAAACGAGGAGGATTTGATATTCACCTGGCCCGATCTGGCCATA
CACTTGAGTGACAATGACATCCACTTTGCCTTTCTCTCCACAGGTGTCCACTCCCAGGTCCAAGTTTGCC
ACCATGGAGTTTCAGACCCAGGTACTCATGTCCCTGCTGCTCTGCATGTCTGGTGCGGCCGCAGATGTTT
TGATGACCCAAACTCCACTCTCCCTGCCTGTCAGTCTTGGAGATCAAGCCTCCATCTCTTGCAGATCTAG
TCAGAGCATTGTACATAGTAATGGAAACACCTATTTAGAATGGTACCTGCAGAAACCAGGCCAGTCTCCA
AAGCTCCTGATCTACAAAGTTTCCAACCGATTTTCTGGGGTCCCAGACAGGTTCAGTGGCAGTGGATCAG
GGACAGATTTCACACTCAAGATCAGCAGAGTGGAGGCTGAGGATCTGGGAGTTTATTACTGCTTTCAAGG
TTCACATGTTCCTCTCACGTTCGGCTCGGGGACAAAGTTGGAAATAAAACGGGCTGATGCTGCACCAACT
GTATCCATCTTCCCACCATCCAGTGAGCAGNTTAACATCTGGAGGTGCCTCAGTCGTGTGCTTCTTGAAC
AACTTCTACCCCAAAGACATCAATGTCAAGTGGAAGATTGATGGCAGTGAACGACAAAATGGCGTCCTGA
ACAGTTGGACTGATCAGGACAGCAAAGACAGCACCTACAGCATGAGCAGCACCCTCACGTTGACCAAGGA
CGAGTATGAACGACATAACAGCTATACCTGTGAGGCCACTCACAAGACATCAACTTCACCCATTGTCAAG
AGCTTCAACAGGAATGAGTGTTAGAGACAAAGGTCCTGAGACGCCACCACCAGCTCCCCAGCTCCATCCT
ATCTTCCCTTCTAAGGTCTTGGAGGCTTCCCCACGAGCGACCTACCACTGTTGCGGTGCTCCAAACCTCC
TCCCCACCTCCTTCTCCTCCTCCTCCCTTTCCTTGGCTTTTATCATGCTAATATTTGCAGAAAATATTCA
ATAAAGTGAGTCTTTGCACTTGATAGTTATTAATAGTAATCAATTACGGGGTCATTAGTTCATAGCCCAT
ATATGGAGTTCCGCGTTACATAACTTACGGTAAATGGCCCGCCTGGCTGACCGCCCAACGACCCCCGCCC
ATTGACGTCAATAATGACGTATGTTCCCATAGTAACGCCAATAGGGACTTTCCATTGACGTCAATGGGTG
GAGTATTTACGGTAAACTGCCCACTTGGCAGTACATCAAGTGTATCATATGCCAAGTCCGCCCCCTATTG
ACGTCAATGACGGTAAATGGCCCGCCTGGCATTATGCCCAGTACATGACCTTACGGGACTTTCCTACTTG
GCAGTACATCTACGTATTAGTCATCGCTATTACCATGGTGATGCGGTTTTGGCAGTACACCAATGGGCGT
GGATAGCGGTTTGACTCACGGGGATTTCCAAGTCTCCACCCCATTGACGTCAATGGGAGTTTGTTTTGGC
ACCAAAATCAACGGGACTTTCCAAAATGTCGTAATAACCCCGCCCCGTTGACGCAAATGGGCGGTAGGCG
TGTACGGTGGGAGGTCTATATAAGCAGAGCTCGTTTAGTGAACCGTCAGATCCTCACTCTCTTCCGCATC
GCTGTCTGCGAGGGCCAGCTGTTGGGCTCGCGGTTGAGGACAAACTCTTCGCGGTCTTTCCAGTACTCTC
GGATCGGAAACCCGTCGGCCTCCGAACGGTACTCCGCCACCGAGGGACCTGAGCGAGTCCGCATCGACCG
GATCGGAAAACCTCTCGAGAAAGGCGTCTAACCAGTCACAGTCGCAAGGTAGGCTGAGCACCGTGGCGGG
CGGCAGCGGGTGGCGGTCGGGGTTGTTTCTGGCGGAGGTGCTGCTGATGATGTAATTAAAGTAGGCGGTC
TTGAGACGGCGGATGGTCGAGGTGAGGTGTGGCAGGCTTGAGATCCAGCTGTTGGGGTGAGTACTCCCTC
TCAAAAGCGGGCATTACTTCTGCGCTAAGATTGTCAGTTTCCAAAAACGAGGAGGATTTGATATTCACCT
AGCCCGATCTGGCCATACACTTGAGTGACAATGACATCCACTTTGCCTTTCTCTCCACAGGTGTCCACTC
CCAGGCCACCATGAAGCTGCCTGTTCTGCTAGTGGTGCTGCTATTGTTCACGAGTCCAGCCTCAAGCAGT
CAAGTTACTCTAAAAGAGTCTGGCCCTGGGATATTGAAGCCCTCACAGACCCTCAGTCTGACCTGTTCTT
TCTCTGGGTTTTCACTGAGCACTTCTGGTATGGGTGTAGGCTGGATTCGTCAGCCTTCAGGGAAGGGTCT
GGAGTGGCTGGCACACATTTGGTGGGATGATTATAAGTACTATAACCCATCCCTGAAGAGCCAGCTCACA
ATCTCCAAGGATACCTCCAGAAACCAGGTATTCCTCAAGATCACCAGTGTGGACACTGCAGATACTGCCA
CTTACTACTGTGCTCGAAGAGATGGTAACTACGTAGGGTCCTATGCTATGGACTACTGGGGTCAAGGAAC
CTCAGTCACCGTCTCCTCAGCGCGCCCAACAGCCCCATCGGTCTATCCACTGGCCCCTGTGTGTGGAGAT
ACAACTGGCTCCTCGGTGACTCTAGGATGCCTGGTCAAGGGTTATTTCCCTGAGCCAGTGACCTTGACCT
GGAACTCTGGATCCCTGTCCAGTGGTGTGCACACCTTCCCAGCTGTCCTGCAGTCTGACCTCTACACCCT
CAGCAGCTCAGTGACTGTAACCTCGAGCACCTGGCCCAGCCAGTCCATCACCTGCAATGTGGCCCACCCG
GCAAGCAGCACCAAGGTGGACAAGAAAATTGAGCCCAGAGGGCCCACAATCAAGCCCTGTCCTCCATGCA
AATGCCCAGCACCTAACCTCTTGGGTGGACCATCCGTCTTCATCTTCCCTCCAAAGATCAAGGATGTACT
CATGATCTCCCTGAGCCCCATAGTCACATGTGTGGTGGTGGATGTGAGCGAGGATGACCCAGATGTCCAG
ATCAGCTGGTTTGTGAACAACGTGGAAGTACACACAGCTCAGACACAAACCCATAGAGAGGATTACAACA
GTACTCTCCGGGTGGTCAGTGCCCTCCCCATCCAGCACCAGGACTGGATGAGTGGCAAGGAGTTCAAATG
CAAGGTCAACAACAAAGACCTCCCAGCGCCCATCGAGAGAACCATCTCAAAACCCAAAGGGTCAGTAAGA
GCTCCACAGGTATATGTCTTGCCTCCACCAGAAGAAGAGATGACTAAGAAACAGGTCACTCTGACCTGCA
TGGTCACAGACTTCATGCCTGAAGACATTTACGTGGAGTGGACCAACAACGGGAAAACAGAGCTAAACTA
CAAGAACACTGAACCAGTCCTGGACTCTGATGGTTCTTACTTCATGTACAGCAAGCTGAGAGTGGAAAAG
AAGAACTGGGTGGAAAGAAATAGCTACTCCTGTTCAGTGGTCCACGAGGGTCTGCACAATCACCACACGA
CTAAGAGCTTCTCCCGGACTCCGGGTAAATGATCTAGACACGTGATTAATTAAGGATCCCCCGACCTCGA
CCTCTGGCTAATAAAGGAAATTTATTTTCATTGCAATAGTGTGTTGGAATTTTTTGTGTCTCTCACTCGG
AAGGACATATGGGAGGGCAAATCATTTGGTCGAGATCCCTCGGAGATCTCTAGCTAGAGGATCGATCCCC
GCCCCGGACGAACTAAACCTGACTACGACATCTCTGCCCCTTCTTCGCGGGGCAGTGCATGTAATCCCTT
CAGTTGGTTGGTACAACTTGCCAACTGGGCCCTGTTCCACATGTGACACGGGGGGGGACCAAACACAAAG
GGGTTCTCTGACTGTAGTTGACATCCTTATAAATGGATGTGCACATTTGCCAACACTGAGTGGCTTTCAT
CCTGGAGCAGACTTTGCAGTCTGTGGACTGCAACACAACATTGCCTTTATGTGTAACTCTTGGCTGAAGC
TCTTACACCAATGCTGGGGGACATGTACCTCCCAGGGGCCCAGGAAGACTACGGGAGGCTACACCAACGT
CAATCAGAGGGGCCTGTGTAGCTACCGATAAGCGGACCCTCAAGAGGGCATTAGCAATAGTGTTTATAAG
GCCCCCTTGTTAACCCTAAACGGGTAGCATATGCTTCCCGGGTAGTAGTATATACTATCCAGACTAACCC
TAATTCAATAGCATATGTTACCCAACGGGAAGCATATGCTATCGAATTAGGGTTAGTAAAAGGGTCCTAA
GGAACAGCGATATCTCCCACCCCATGAGCTGTCACGGTTTTATTTACATGGGGTCAGGATTCCACGAGGG
TAGTGAACCATTTTAGTCACAAGGGCAGTGGCTGAAGATCAAGGAGCGGGCAGTGAACTCTCCTGAATCT
TCGCCTGCTTCTTCATTCTCCTTCGTTTAGCTAATAGAATAACTGCTGAGTTGTGAACAGTAAGGTGTAT
GTGAGGTGCTCGAAAACAAGGTTTCAGGTGACGCCCCCAGAATAAAATTTGGACGGGGGGTTCAGTGGTG
GCATTGTGCTATGACACCAATATAACCCTCACAAACCCCTTGGGCAATAAATACTAGTGTAGGAATGAAA
CATTCTGAATATCTTTAACAATAGAAATCCATGGGGTGGGGACAAGCCGTAAAGACTGGATGTCCATCTC
ACACGAATTTATGGCTATGGGCAACACATAATCCTAGTGCAATATGATACTGGGGTTATTAAGATGTGTC
CCAGGCAGGGACCAAGACAGGTGAACCATGTTGTTACACTCTATTTGTAACAAGGGGAAAGAGAGTGGAC
GCCGACAGCAGCGGACTCCACTGGTTGTCTCTAACACCCCCGAAAATTAAACGGGGCTCCACGCCAATGG
GGCCCATAAACAAAGACAAGTGGCCACTCTTTTTTTTGAAATTGTGGAGTGGGGGCACGCGTCAGCCCCC
ACACGCCGCCCTGCGGTTTTGGACTGTAAAATAAGGGTGTAATAACTTGGCTGATTGTAACCCCGCTAAC
CACTGCGGTCAAACCACTTGCCCACAAAACCACTAATGGCACCCCGGGGAATACCTGCATAAGTAGGTGG
GCGGGCCAAGATAGGGGCGCGATTGCTGCGATCTGGAGGACAAATTACACACACTTGCGCCTGAGCGCCA
AGCACAGGGTTGTTGGTCCTCATATTCACGAGGTCGCTGAGAGCACGGTGGGCTAATGTTGCCATGGGTA
GCATATACTACCCAAATATCTGGATAGCATATGCTATCCTAATCTATATCTGGGTAGCATAGGCTATCCT
AATCTATATCTGGGTAGCATATGCTATCCTAATCTATATCTGGGTAGTATATGCTATCCTAATTTATATC
TGGGTAGCATAGGCTATCCTAATCTATATCTGGGTAGCATATGCTATCCTAATCTATATCTGGGTAGTAT
ATGCTATCCTAATCTGTATCCGGGTAGCATATGCTATCCTAATAGAGATTAGGGTAGTATATGCTATCCT
AATTTATATCTGGGTAGCATATACTACCCAAATATCTGGATAGCATATGCTATCCTAATCTATATCTGGG
TAGCATATGCTATCCTAATCTATATCTGGGTAGCATAGGCTATCCTAATCTATATCTGGGTAGCATATGC
TATCCTAATCTATATCTGGGTAGTATATGCTATCCTAATTTATATCTGGGTAGCATAGGCTATCCTAATC
TATATCTGGGTAGCATATGCTATCCTAATCTATATCTGGGTAGTATATGCTATCCTAATCTGTATCCGGG
TAGCATATGCTATCCTCATGATAAGCTGTCAAACATGAGAATTTTCTTGAAGACGAAAGGGCCTCGTGAT
ACGCCTATTTTTATAGGTTAATGTCATGATAATAATGGTTTCTTAGACGTCAGGTGGCACTTTTCGGGGA
AATGTGCGCGGAACCCCTATTTGTTTATTTTTCTAAATACATTCAAATATGTATCCGCTCATGAGACAAT
AACCCTGATAAATGCTTCAATAATATTGAAAAAGGAAGAGTATGAGTATTCAACATTTCCGTGTCGCCCT
TATTCCCTTTTTTGCGGCATTTTGCCTTCCTGTTTTTGCTCACCCAGAAACGCTGGTGAAAGTAAAAGAT
GCTGAAGATCAGTTGGGTGCACGAGTGGGTTACATCGAACTGGATCTCAACAGCGGTAAGATCCTTGAGA
GTTTTCGCCCCGAAGAACGTTTTCCAATGATGAGCACTTTTAAAGTTCTGCTATGTGGCGCGGTATTATC
CCGTGTTGACGCCGGGCAAGAGCAACTCGGTCGCCGCATACACTATTCTCAGAATGACTTGGTTGAGTAC
TCACCAGTCACAGAAAAGCATCTTACGGATGGCATGACAGTAAGAGAATTATGCAGTGCTGCCATAACCA
TGAGTGATAACACTGCGGCCAACTTACTTCTGACAACGATCGGAGGACCGAAGGAGCTAACCGCTTTTTT
GCACAACATGGGGGATCATGTAACTCGCCTTGATCGTTGGGAACCGGAGCTGAATGAAGCCATACCAAAC
GACGAGCGTGACACCACGATGCCTGCAGCAATGGCAACAACGTTGCGCAAACTATTAACTGGCGAACTAC
TTACTCTAGCTTCCCGGCAACAATTAATAGACTGGATGGAGGCGGATAAAGTTGCAGGACCACTTCTGCG
CTCGGCCCTTCCGGCTGGCTGGTTTATTGCTGATAAATCTGGAGCCGGTGAGCGTGGGTCTCGCGGTATC
ATTGCAGCACTGGGGCCAGATGGTAAGCCCTCCCGTATCGTAGTTATCTACACGACGGGGAGTCAGGCAA
CTATGGATGAACGAAATAGACAGATCGCTGAGATAGGTGCCTCACTGATTAAGCATTGGTAACTGTCAGA
CCAAGTTTACTCATATATACTTTAGATTGATTTAAAACTTCATTTTTAATTTAAAAGGATCTAGGTGAAG
ATCCTTTTTGATAATCTCATGACCAAAATCCCTTAACGTGAGTTTTCGTTCCACTGAGCGTCAGACCCCG
TAGAAAAGATCAAAGGATCTTCTTGAGATCCTTTTTTTCTGCGCGTAATCTGCTGCTTGCAAACAAAAAA
ACCACCGCTACCAGCGGTGGTTTGTTTGCCGGATCAAGAGCTACCAACTCTTTTTCCGAAGGTAACTGGC
TTCAGCAGAGCGCAGATACCAAATACTGTTCTTCTAGTGTAGCCGTAGTTAGGCCACCACTTCAAGAACT
CTGTAGCACCGCCTACATACCTCGCTCTGCTAATCCTGTTACCAGTGGCTGCTGCCAGTGGCGATAAGTC
GTGTCTTACCGGGTTGGACTCAAGACGATAGTTACCGGATAAGGCGCAGCGGTCGGGCTGAACGGGGGGT
TCGTGCACACAGCCCAGCTTGGAGCGAACGACCTACACCGAACTGAGATACCTACAGCGTGAGCTATGAG
AAAGCGCCACGCTTCCCGAAGGGAGAAAGGCGGACAGGTATCCGGTAAGCGGCAGGGTCGGAACAGGAGA
GCGCACGAGGGAGCTTCCAGGGGGAAACGCCTGGTATCTTTATAGTCCTGTCGGGTTTCGCCACCTCTGA
CTTGAGCGTCGATTTTTGTGATGCTCGTCAGGGGGGCGGAGCCTATGGAAAAACGCCAGCAACGCGGCCT
TTTTACGGTTCCTGGCCTTTTGCTGGCCTTTTGCTCACATGTTCTTTCCTGCGTTATCCCCTGATTCTGT
GGATAACCGTATTACCGCCTTTGAGTGAGCTGATACCGCTCGCCGCAGCCGAACGACCGAGCGCAGCGAG
TCAGTGAGCGAGGAAGCGGAAGAGCGCCCAATACGCAAACCGCCTCTCCCCGCGCGTTGGCCGATTCATT
AATGCAGCTGGCACGACAGGTTTCCCGACTGGAAAGCGGGCAGTGAGCGCAACGCAATTAATGTGAGTTA
GCTCACTCATTAGGCACCCCAGGCTTTACACTTTATGCTTCCGGCTCGTATGTTGTGTGGAATTGTGAGC
GGATAACAATTTCACACAGGAAACAGCTATGAC
