>Addgene plasmid #211590 | Anti-TrpC6 [N490/24R] | depositor partial sequence | sequence record 412743 | mouse IgG Light Chain Variable Domain
ATGGAGTTTCAGACCCAGGTACTCATGTCCCTGCTGCTCTGCATGTCTGGTGCGGCCGCAGATGTTTTGA
TGACCCAAACTCCACTCTCCCTGCCTGTCAGTCTTGGAGATCAAGCCTCCATCTCTTGCAGATCTAGTCA
GAGCATTGTACATAGTAATGGAAACACCTATTTAGAATGGTACCTGCAGAAACCAGGCCAGTCTCCAAAG
CTCCTGATCTACAAAGTTTCCAACCGATTTTCTGGGGTCCCAGACAGGTTCAGTGGCAGTGGATCAGGGA
CAGATTTCACACTCAAGATCAGCAGAGTGGAGGCTGAGGATCTGGGAGTTTATTACTGCTTTCAAGGTTC
ACATGTTCCTCTCACGTTCGGCTCGGGGACAAAGTTGGAAATAAAACGGGCTGATGCTGCACCAACTGTA
TCCATCTTCCCACCATCCAGTGAGCA
