>Addgene plasmid #211590 | Anti-TrpC6 [N490/24R] | depositor partial sequence | sequence record 412744 | mouse IgG Heavy Chain Variable Domain
ATGAAGCTGCCTGTTCTGCTAGTGGTGCTGCTATTGTTCACGAGTCCAGCCTCAAGCAGTCAAGTTACTC
TAAAAGAGTCTGGCCCTGGGATATTGAAGCCCTCACAGACCCTCAGTCTGACCTGTTCTTTCTCTGGGTT
TTCACTGAGCACTTCTGGTATGGGTGTAGGCTGGATTCGTCAGCCTTCAGGGAAGGGTCTGGAGTGGCTG
GCACACATTTGGTGGGATGATTATAAGTACTATAACCCATCCCTGAAGAGCCAGCTCACAATCTCCAAGG
ATACCTCCAGAAACCAGGTATTCCTCAAGATCACCAGTGTGGACACTGCAGATACTGCCACTTACTACTG
TGCTCGAAGAGATGGTAACTACGTAGGGTCCTATGCTATGGACTACTGGGGTCAAGGAACCTCAGTCACC
GTCTCCTCAGCGCGCCCAACAGCCCCATCGGTCTATCCACTGGCCCCTGTGTGTGGAGA
